>Addgene plasmid #134682 | pACYCDuet1-ammA | addgene full sequence | sequence record 305633 | Addgene NGS Result
CGACTCCTGCATTAGGAAATTAATACGACTCACTATAGGGGAATTGTGAGCGGATAACAATTCCCCTGTA
GAAATAATTTTGTTTAACTTTAATAAGGAGATATACCATGGGCAGCAGCCATCACCATCATCACCACAGC
CAGGATCCGATGTCCGAAACACAGGTTACAGAGACAGACAATCCAGCGGAGGAGCCAGCCGAGATAGCTG
CCGAATCGGACGATTTAGCGGATTTGGACGATATTGAGTTTGATCTGGACGAGGTGGAGTCTAAAATCGC
ACCCCTGGCACTTGCCCTGAAAGAGTCCCGGTCCTGGTGATAAGCGGCCGCATAATGCTTAAGTCGAACA
GAAAGTAATCGTATTGTACACGGCCGCATAATCGAAATTAATACGACTCACTATAGGGGAATTGTGAGCG
GATAACAATTCCCCATCTTAGTATATTAGTTAAGTATAAGAAGGAGATATACATATGGCAGATCTCAATT
GGATATCGGCCGGCCACGCGATCGCTGACGTCGGTACCCTCGAGTCTGGTAAAGAAACCGCTGCTGCGAA
ATTTGAACGCCAGCACATGGACTCGTCTACTAGCGCAGCTTAATTAACCTAGGCTGCTGCCACCGCTGAG
CAATAACTAGCATAACCCCTTGGGGCCTCTAAACGGGTCTTGAGGGGTTTTTTGCTGAAACCTCAGGCAT
TTGAGAAGCACACGGTCACACTGCTTCCGGTAGTCAATAAACCGGTAAACCAGCAATAGACATAAGCGGC
TATTTAACGACCCTGCCCTGAACCGACGACCGGGTCGAATTTGCTTTCGAATTTCTGCCATTCATCCGCT
TATTATCACTTATTCAGGCGTAGCAACCAGGCGTTTAAGGGCACCAATAACTGCCTTAAAAAAATTACGC
CCCGCCCTGCCACTCATCGCAGTACTGTTGTAATTCATTAAGCATTCTGCCGACATGGAAGCCATCACAA
ACGGCATGATGAACCTGAATCGCCAGCGGCATCAGCACCTTGTCGCCTTGCGTATAATATTTGCCCATAG
TGAAAACGGGGGCGAAGAAGTTGTCCATATTGGCCACGTTTAAATCAAAACTGGTGAAACTCACCCAGGG
ATTGGCTGAGACGAAAAACATATTCTCAATAAACCCTTTAGGGAAATAGGCCAGGTTTTCACCGTAACAC
GCCACATCTTGCGAATATATGTGTAGAAACTGCCGGAAATCGTCGTGGTATTCACTCCAGAGCGATGAAA
ACGTTTCAGTTTGCTCATGGAAAACGGTGTAACAAGGGTGAACACTATCCCATATCACCAGCTCACCGTC
TTTCATTGCCATACGGAACTCCGGATGAGCATTCATCAGGCGGGCAAGAATGTGAATAAAGGCCGGATAA
AACTTGTGCTTATTTTTCTTTACGGTCTTTAAAAAGGCCGTAATATCCAGCTGAACGGTCTGGTTATAGG
TACATTGAGCAACTGACTGAAATGCCTCAAAATGTTCTTTACGATGCCATTGGGATATATCAACGGTGGT
ATATCCAGTGATTTTTTTCTCCATTTTAGCTTCCTTAGCTCCTGAAAATCTCGATAACTCAAAAAATACG
CCCGGTAGTGATCTTATTTCATTATGGTGAAAGTTGGAACCTCTTACGTGCCGATCAACGTCTCATTTTC
GCCAAAAGTTGGCCCAGGGCTTCCCGGTATCAACAGGGACACCAGGATTTATTTATTCTGCGAAGTGATC
TTCCGTCACAGGTATTTATTCGGCGCAAAGTGCGTCGGGTGATGCTGCCAACTTACTGATTTAGTGTATG
ATGGTGTTTTTGAGGTGCTCCAGTGGCTTCTGTTTCTATCAGCTGTCCCTCCTGTTCAGCTACTGACGGG
GTGGTGCGTAACGGCAAAAGCACCGCCGGACATCAGCGCTAGCGGAGTGTATACTGGCTTACTATGTTGG
CACTGATGAGGGTGTCAGTGAAGTGCTTCATGTGGCAGGAGAAAAAAGGCTGCACCGGTGCGTCAGCAGA
ATATGTGATACAGGATATATTCCGCTTCCTCGCTCACTGACTCGCTACGCTCGGTCGTTCGACTGCGGCG
AGCGGAAATGGCTTACGAACGGGGCGGAGATTTCCTGGAAGATGCCAGGAAGATACTTAACAGGGAAGTG
AGAGGGCCGCGGCAAAGCCGTTTTTCCATAGGCTCCGCCCCCCTGACAAGCATCACGAAATCTGACGCTC
AAATCAGTGGTGGCGAAACCCGACAGGACTATAAAGATACCAGGCGTTTCCCCCTGGCGGCTCCCTCGTG
CGCTCTCCTGTTCCTGCCTTTCGGTTTACCGGTGTCATTCCGCTGTTATGGCCGCGTTTGTCTCATTCCA
CGCCTGACACTCAGTTCCGGGTAGGCAGTTCGCTCCAAGCTGGACTGTATGCACGAACCCCCCGTTCAGT
CCGACCGCTGCGCCTTATCCGGTAACTATCGTCTTGAGTCCAACCCGGAAAGACATGCAAAAGCACCACT
GGCAGCAGCCACTGGTAATTGATTTAGAGGAGTTAGTCTTGAAGTCATGCGCCGGTTAAGGCTAAACTGA
AAGGACAAGTTTTGGTGACTGCGCTCCTCCAAGCCAGTTACCTCGGTTCAAAGAGTTGGTAGCTCAGAGA
ACCTTCGAAAAACCGCCCTGCAAGGCGGTTTTTTCGTTTTCAGAGCAAGAGATTACGCGCAGACCAAAAC
GATCTCAAGAAGATCATCTTATTAATCAGATAAAATATTTCTAGATTTCAGTGCAATTTATCTCTTCAAA
TGTAGCACCTGAAGTCAGCCCCATACGATATAAGTTGTAATTCTCATGTTAGTCATGCCCCGCGCCCACC
GGAAGGAGCTGACTGGGTTGAAGGCTCTCAAGGGCATCGGTCGAGATCCCGGTGCCTAATGAGTGAGCTA
ACTTACATTAATTGCGTTGCGCTCACTGCCCGCTTTCCAGTCGGGAAACCTGTCGTGCCAGCTGCATTAA
TGAATCGGCCAACGCGCGGGGAGAGGCGGTTTGCGTATTGGGCGCCAGGGTGGTTTTTCTTTTCACCAGT
GAGACGGGCAACAGCTGATTGCCCTTCACCGCCTGGCCCTGAGAGAGTTGCAGCAAGCGGTCCACGCTGG
TTTGCCCCAGCAGGCGAAAATCCTGTTTGATGGTGGTTAACGGCGGGATATAACATGAGCTGTCTTCGGT
ATCGTCGTATCCCACTACCGAGATGTCCGCACCAACGCGCAGCCCGGACTCGGTAATGGCGCGCATTGCG
CCCAGCGCCATCTGATCGTTGGCAACCAGCATCGCAGTGGGAACGATGCCCTCATTCAGCATTTGCATGG
TTTGTTGAAAACCGGACATGGCACTCCAGTCGCCTTCCCGTTCCGCTATCGGCTGAATTTGATTGCGAGT
GAGATATTTATGCCAGCCAGCCAGACGCAGACGCGCCGAGACAGAACTTAATGGGCCCGCTAACAGCGCG
ATTTGCTGGTGACCCAATGCGACCAGATGCTCCACGCCCAGTCGCGTACCGTCTTCATGGGAGAAAATAA
TACTGTTGATGGGTGTCTGGTCAGAGACATCAAGAAATAACGCCGGAACATTAGTGCAGGCAGCTTCCAC
AGCAATGGCATCCTGGTCATCCAGCGGATAGTTAATGATCAGCCCACTGACGCGTTGCGCGAGAAGATTG
TGCACCGCCGCTTTACAGGCTTCGACGCCGCTTCGTTCTACCATCGACACCACCACGCTGGCACCCAGTT
GATCGGCGCGAGATTTAATCGCCGCGACAATTTGCGACGGCGCGTGCAGGGCCAGACTGGAGGTGGCAAC
GCCAATCAGCAACGACTGTTTGCCCGCCAGTTGTTGTGCCACGCGGTTGGGAATGTAATTCAGCTCCGCC
ATCGCCGCTTCCACTTTTTCCCGCGTTTTCGCAGAAACGTGGCTGGCCTGGTTCACCACGCGGGAAACGG
TCTGATAAGAGACACCGGCATACTCTGCGACATCGTATAACGTTACTGGTTTCACATTCACCACCCTGAA
TTGACTCTCTTCCGGGCGCTATCATGCCATACCGCGAAAGGTTTTGCGCCATTCGATGGTGTCCGGGATC
TCGACGCTCTCCCTTATG
Features (pLannotate 1.2.2; 18 found; start..end, strand, type, name):
     21..39      +  promoter       T7 promoter: promoter for bacteriophage T7 RNA polymerase
     40..64      +  protein_bind   lac operator: The lac repressor binds to the lac operator to inhibit transcription in E. coli. This inhibition can be relieved by adding lactose or isopropyl-β-D-thiogalactopyranoside (IPTG). lac repressor encoded by lacI
     79..101     +  RBS            RBS: efficient ribosome binding site from bacteriophage T7 gene 10 (Olins and Rangwala, 1989)
    389..407     +  promoter       T7 promoter: promoter for bacteriophage T7 RNA polymerase
    408..432     +  protein_bind   lac operator: The lac repressor binds to the lac operator to inhibit transcription in E. coli. This inhibition can be relieved by adding lactose or isopropyl-β-D-thiogalactopyranoside (IPTG). lac repressor encoded by lacI
    541..582     +  CDS            S-Tag (fragment): affinity and epitope tag derived from pancreatic ribonuclease A
    612..629     +  CDS            SET1 (fragment): solubility-enhancement tag derived from T7 phage gene 10B
    637..684     +  terminator     T7 terminator: transcription terminator for bacteriophage T7 RNA polymerase
    908..1564    -  CDS            cat: CAT_ECOLX - Experimental evidence at protein level: Swiss-Prot protein existence level 1. This enzyme is an effector of chloramphenicol resistance in bacteria. From Escherichia coli. This protein is used as a marker in many commonly used cloning vectors, such as pACYC184.
   1565..1667    -  promoter       cat promoter: promoter of the E. coli cat gene encoding chloramphenicol acetyltransferase
   1788..1931    +  mobile_element IS1 (fragment): prokaryotic transposable element IS1
   2050..2105    -  rep_origin     RSF ori (fragment): Plasmids containing the RSF 1030 origin of replication can be propagated in E. coli cells that contain additional plasmids with compatible origins.
   2193..2738    -  rep_origin     p15A ori: Plasmids containing the medium-copy-number p15A origin of replication can be propagated in E. coli cells that contain a second plasmid with the ColE1 origin.
   2850..2914    -  CDS            TcR (fragment): tetracycline efflux protein; tet; confers resistance to tetracycline
   2929..2950    -  protein_bind   CAP binding site: CAP binding activates transcription in the presence of cAMP. E. coli catabolite activator protein
   2963..4045    -  CDS            lacI: lac repressor; lacI; The lac repressor binds to the lac operator to inhibit transcription in E. coli. This inhibition can be relieved by adding lactose or isopropyl-β-D-thiogalactopyranoside (IPTG).
   4046..4123    -  promoter       lacI promoter: lacI
   4131..18      -  CDS            TcR (fragment) (across the origin): tetracycline efflux protein; tet; confers resistance to tetracycline
