[The description below was written by a language model from this plasmid's Addgene catalogue record and pLannotate feature annotations shown in this document.]
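Description:
pACYCDuet1-ammA is a bacterial expression plasmid built on the pACYCDuet1 backbone for producing an N-terminally His6-tagged AmmA in E. coli. It replicates from the p15A origin, which is compatible with ColE1-type plasmids and so allows co-maintenance with other expression vectors in the same cell. Selection is by chloramphenicol through the cat gene and its own promoter. The catalogue lists the plasmid as high copy, whereas the annotated p15A origin is generally regarded as lower to medium copy. Short annotated fragments of TcR, IS1 and an RSF origin appear to be backbone remnants or partial matches rather than functional elements.

The insert is ammA, a 171 bp gene from Streptomyces sp. CNR 698, so it encodes a small peptide. The feature table shows the usual Duet layout: two T7 promoter/lac operator units in tandem, the first followed by a T7 gene 10 ribosome binding site, and a single T7 terminator downstream. A lacI gene on the plasmid supplies repressor, so transcription depends on T7 RNA polymerase from the host and is inducible with IPTG. The ammA sequence and the His6 tag were not annotated by the automated tool. The unannotated gap between the first ribosome binding site and the second T7 promoter, together with the listed sequencing primers, suggests the insert lies in the first cloning site. This sits uneasily with the recorded NdeI and XhoI cloning sites (both destroyed), which normally belong to the second site, where an S-tag fragment remains. The record does not resolve this. The associated publication concerns a scaffold peptide in the biosynthesis of amino acid-derived natural products, consistent with use for co-expression with biosynthetic enzymes and affinity purification.
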