Addgene plasmid #134682: pACYCDuet1-ammA
Purpose: Expresses His6-AmmA in E. Coli
Depositing lab: Wilfred van der Donk. Depositing organization: University of Illinois at Urbana-Champaign. Publication: Use of a scaffold peptide in the biosynthesis of amino acid-derived natural products. Ting CP, Funk MA, Halaby SL, Zhang Z, Gonen T, van der Donk WA. Science. 2019 Jul 19;365(6450):280-284. doi: 10.1126/science.aau6232. PubMed 31320540.
Backbone
  Vector backbone: pACYCDuet1
  Vector type: Bacterial Expression
  Selectable markers: ChlR
Growth in bacteria
  Bacterial resistance: Chloramphenicol, 25 μg/mL
  Growth temperature: 37°C
  Growth strain: DH5alpha
  Copy number: High Copy
Gene/Insert
  Gene/Insert name: ammA
  Species: Streptomyces sp. CNR 698
  Insert size (bp): 171
  Promoter: T7
  Tag / fusion protein: His6 (N terminal on insert)
  Cloning method: Restriction Enzyme; 5′ cloning site NdeI (destroyed during cloning); 3′ cloning site XhoI (destroyed during cloning)
  Sequencing primers: 5′ ACYCDuetUP1; 3′ DuetDOWN1
Terms and licenses: Academic/Nonprofit Terms; Industry Terms: Not Available to Industry
How to cite: pACYCDuet1-ammA was a gift from Wilfred van der Donk (Addgene plasmid # 134682 ; http://n2t.net/addgene:134682 ; RRID:Addgene_134682)
